Addgene plasmid #218177: pLenti-Puro 2xStrep-HPC4-Gb5
Purpose: Used to make a lenti virus for stable expression of the G protein beta 5 subunit in mammalian cells
Depositing lab: Barry Willardson. Depositing organization: Brigham Young University. Publication: Visualizing the chaperone-mediated folding trajectory of the G protein beta5 beta-propeller. Wang S, Sass MI, Kwon Y, Ludlam WG, Smith TM, Carter EJ, Gladden NE, Riggi M, Iwasa JH, Willardson BM, Shen PS. Mol Cell. 2023 Nov 2;83(21):3852-3868.e6. doi: 10.1016/j.molcel.2023.09.032. Epub 2023 Oct 17. PubMed 37852256.
Backbone
  Vector backbone: pLenti puro
  Total vector size (bp): 8305
  Vector type: Mammalian Expression, Lentiviral
  Selectable markers: Puromycin
Growth in bacteria
  Bacterial resistance: Ampicillin, 100 μg/mL
  Growth temperature: 37°C
  Growth strain: NEB Stable
  Copy number: High Copy
Gene/Insert
  Gene/Insert name: G beta subunit 5
  Species: H. sapiens (human)
  Entrez Gene: GNB5 (a.k.a. GB5, HG2E, IDDCA, LADCI, LDMLS1, LDMLS2, gbeta5)
  Tag / fusion protein: 2x Strep tag (N terminal on insert); HPC4 (C terminal on insert)
Terms and licenses: Academic/Nonprofit Terms; Industry Terms: Not Available to Industry
How to cite: pLenti-Puro 2xStrep-HPC4-Gb5 was a gift from Barry Willardson (Addgene plasmid # 218177 ; http://n2t.net/addgene:218177 ; RRID:Addgene_218177)
