[The description below was written by a language model from this plasmid's Addgene catalogue record and pLannotate feature annotations shown in this document.]
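Description:
pLenti-Puro 2xStrep-HPC4-Gb5 is a third-generation-style, self-inactivating HIV-1 lentiviral transfer plasmid of about 8.3 kb, built on the pLenti puro backbone to deliver a tagged human G protein β5 subunit (GNB5) into mammalian cells for stable expression. In bacteria it is maintained by a high-copy ColE1/pUC-type origin and selected with ampicillin through the bla gene. An f1 origin and remnants of a pBluescript-type cloning region (lac promoter/operator, lacZα fragment, T3 and T7 promoters) are also present. The viral genome is transcribed in packaging cells from an RSV promoter fused to a truncated 5' LTR. It carries the Ψ packaging signal with a gag fragment, the Rev response element for Rev-dependent nuclear export, and a ΔU3 3' LTR that inactivates LTR promoter activity after integration. An SV40 poly(A) signal and SV40 origin lie downstream of the 3' LTR.

The payload is driven by the CMV immediate-early enhancer/promoter. Two short matches to tet operator-containing sequence sit immediately after it, suggesting a tetracycline-operator-bearing CMV promoter, although the record does not describe inducible regulation. The open reading frame starts with two Strep-Tag II units ahead of the GNB5 coding sequence. The catalogue lists the HPC4 epitope as C-terminal, whereas the plasmid name places it alongside the Strep tags, and the feature table does not annotate it, so its position cannot be confirmed here. A separate SV40 promoter–puromycin N-acetyltransferase cassette allows selection of transduced cells. The tags support affinity purification of Gβ5 from stable lines, which fits the associated work on its chaperone-mediated folding.
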