Features (pLannotate 1.2.2; 31 found; start..end, strand, type, name):
      3..229     +  promoter       RSV promoter: Rous sarcoma virus enhancer/promoter
    230..410     +  LTR            5' LTR (truncated): truncated 5' long terminal repeat (LTR) from HIV-1
    457..582     +  misc_feature   HIV-1 Ψ: packaging signal of human immunodeficiency virus type 1
    566..929     +  CDS            HIV-1 gag (fragment): gag protein from human immunodeficiency virus 1; gag
   1075..1308    +  misc_feature   RRE: The Rev response element (RRE) of HIV-1 allows for Rev-dependent mRNA export from the nucleus to the cytoplasm.
   1685..1785    +  CDS            Rev (fragment): human immunodeficiency virus 1 (HIV-1) Rev protein; rev; enhances nuclear export of unspliced and incompletely spliced viral mRNAs
   1786..1806    -  misc_feature   MCS (fragment): pBluescript multiple cloning site
   1817..2118    +  enhancer       CMV enhancer: human cytomegalovirus immediate early enhancer
   2119..2322    +  promoter       CMV promoter: human cytomegalovirus (CMV) immediate early promoter
   2324..2343    +  promoter       PLtetO-1 promoter (fragment): modified phage lambda PL promoter with tet operator sites (Lutz and Bujard, 1997)
   2345..2364    +  promoter       PLtetO-1 promoter (fragment): modified phage lambda PL promoter with tet operator sites (Lutz and Bujard, 1997)
   2431..2453    +  CDS            Strep-Tag II (fragment): peptide that binds Strep-Tactin®, an engineered form of streptavidin
   2494..2516    +  CDS            Strep-Tag II (fragment): peptide that binds Strep-Tactin®, an engineered form of streptavidin
   2524..3708    +  CDS            GNB5: GNB5_HUMAN - Experimental evidence at protein level: Swiss-Prot protein existence level 1. Enhances GTPase-activating protein (GAP) activity of regulator of G protein signaling (RGS) proteins, hence involved in the termination of the signaling initiated by the G protein coupled receptors (GPCRs) by accelerating the GTP hydrolysis on the G-alpha subunits, thereby promoting their inactivation (Probable). Increases RGS9 GTPase-activating protein (GAP) activity, hence contributes to the deactivation of G protein signaling initiated by D(2) dopamine receptors (PubMed:27677260). May play an importan
   3815..4144    +  promoter       SV40 promoter: SV40 enhancer and early promoter
   4154..4753    +  CDS            PuroR: puromycin N-acetyltransferase; pac from Streptomyces alboniger; confers resistance to puromycin
   4743..4823    +  CDS            nef (fragment): NEF_HV1Z2 - Experimental evidence at protein level: Swiss-Prot protein existence level 1. Extracellular Nef protein targets CD4(+) T-lymphocytes for apoptosis by interacting with CXCR4 surface receptors. From Human immunodeficiency virus type 1 group M subtype D (isolate Z2/CDC-Z34) (HIV-1).
   4825..5058    +  LTR            3' LTR (ΔU3): self-inactivating 3' long terminal repeat (LTR) from HIV-1
   5130..5251    +  polyA_signal   SV40 poly(A) signal: SV40 polyadenylation signal
   5291..5426    +  rep_origin     SV40 ori: SV40 origin of replication
   5447..5465    -  promoter       T7 promoter: promoter for bacteriophage T7 RNA polymerase
   5473..5628    +  CDS            lacZα (fragment): LacZα fragment of β-galactosidase; lacZ fragment
   5633..6061    +  rep_origin     f1 ori (sequence partly withheld): f1 bacteriophage origin of replication; arrow indicates direction of (+) strand synthesis
   6114..6218    +  promoter       AmpR promoter: bla
   6219..7079    +  CDS            AmpR: β-lactamase; bla; confers resistance to ampicillin, carbenicillin, and related antibiotics
   7250..7838    +  rep_origin     ori: high-copy-number ColE1/pMB1/pBR322/pUC origin of replication
   8021..8113    +  CDS            lacI (fragment): lac repressor; lacI; The lac repressor binds to the lac operator to inhibit transcription in E. coli. This inhibition can be relieved by adding lactose or isopropyl-β-D-thiogalactopyranoside (IPTG).
   8126..8147    +  protein_bind   CAP binding site: CAP binding activates transcription in the presence of cAMP. E. coli catabolite activator protein
   8162..8192    +  promoter       lac promoter: promoter for the E. coli lac operon
   8200..8216    +  protein_bind   lac operator: The lac repressor binds to the lac operator to inhibit transcription in E. coli. This inhibition can be relieved by adding lactose or isopropyl-β-D-thiogalactopyranoside (IPTG). lac repressor encoded by lacI
   8261..8279    +  promoter       T3 promoter: promoter for bacteriophage T3 RNA polymerase
>Addgene plasmid #218177 | pLenti-Puro 2xStrep-HPC4-Gb5 | addgene full sequence | sequence record 431287 | Addgene NGS Result
AATGTAGTCTTATGCAATACTCTTGTAGTCTTGCAACATGGTAACGATGAGTTAGCAACATGCCTTACAA
GGAGAGAAAAAGCACCGTGCATGCCGATTGGTGGAAGTAAGGTGGTACGATCGTGCCTTATTAGGAAGGC
AACAGACGGGTCTGACATGGATTGGACGAACCACTGAATTGCCGCATTGCAGAGATATTGTATTTAAGTG
CCTAGCTCGATACATAAACGGGTCTCTCTGGTTAGACCAGATCTGAGCCTGGGAGCTCTCTGGCTAACTA
GGGAACCCACTGCTTAAGCCTCAATAAAGCTTGCCTTGAGTGCTTCAAGTAGTGTGTGCCCGTCTGTTGT
GTGACTCTGGTAACTAGAGATCCCTCAGACCCTTTTAGTCAGTGTGGAAAATCTCTAGCAGTGGCGCCCG
AACAGGGACTTGAAAGCGAAAGGGAAACCAGAGGAGCTCTCTCGACGCAGGACTCGGCTTGCTGAAGCGC
GCACGGCAAGAGGCGAGGGGCGGCGACTGGTGAGTACGCCAAAAATTTTGACTAGCGGAGGCTAGAAGGA
GAGAGATGGGTGCGAGAGCGTCAGTATTAAGCGGGGGAGAATTAGATCGCGATGGGAAAAAATTCGGTTA
AGGCCAGGGGGAAAGAAAAAATATAAATTAAAACATATAGTATGGGCAAGCAGGGAGCTAGAACGATTCG
CAGTTAATCCTGGCCTGTTAGAAACATCAGAAGGCTGTAGACAAATACTGGGACAGCTACAACCATCCCT
TCAGACAGGATCAGAAGAACTTAGATCATTATATAATACAGTAGCAACCCTCTATTGTGTGCATCAAAGG
ATAGAGATAAAAGACACCAAGGAAGCTTTAGACAAGATAGAGGAAGAGCAAAACAAAAGTAAGACCACCG
CACAGCAAGCGGCCGCTGATCTTCAGACCTGGAGGAGGAGATATGAGGGACAATTGGAGAAGTGAATTAT
ATAAATATAAAGTAGTAAAAATTGAACCATTAGGAGTAGCACCCACCAAGGCAAAGAGAAGAGTGGTGCA
GAGAGAAAAAAGAGCAGTGGGAATAGGAGCTTTGTTCCTTGGGTTCTTGGGAGCAGCAGGAAGCACTATG
GGCGCAGCGTCAATGACGCTGACGGTACAGGCCAGACAATTATTGTCTGGTATAGTGCAGCAGCAGAACA
ATTTGCTGAGGGCTATTGAGGCGCAACAGCATCTGTTGCAACTCACAGTCTGGGGCATCAAGCAGCTCCA
GGCAAGAATCCTGGCTGTGGAAAGATACCTAAAGGATCAACAGCTCCTGGGGATTTGGGGTTGCTCTGGA
AAACTCATTTGCACCACTGCTGTGCCTTGGAATGCTAGTTGGAGTAATAAATCTCTGGAACAGATTTGGA
ATCACACGACCTGGATGGAGTGGGACAGAGAAATTAACAATTACACAAGCTTAATACACTCCTTAATTGA
AGAATCGCAAAACCAGCAAGAAAAGAATGAACAAGAATTATTGGAATTAGATAAATGGGCAAGTTTGTGG
AATTGGTTTAACATAACAAATTGGCTGTGGTATATAAAATTATTCATAATGATAGTAGGAGGCTTGGTAG
GTTTAAGAATAGTTTTTGCTGTACTTTCTATAGTGAATAGAGTTAGGCAGGGATATTCACCATTATCGTT
TCAGACCCACCTCCCAACCCCGAGGGGACCCGACAGGCCCGAAGGAATAGAAGAAGAAGGTGGAGAGAGA
GACAGAGACAGATCCATTCGATTAGTGAACGGATCTCGACGGTATCGATAAGCTTGGGAGTTCCGCTTAC
ATAACTTACGGTAAATGGCCCGCCTGGCTGACCGCCCAACGACCCCCGCCCATTGACGTCAATAATGACG
TATGTTCCCATAGTAACGCCAATAGGGACTTTCCATTGACGTCAATGGGTGGAGTATTTACGGTAAACTG
CCCACTTGGCAGTACATCAAGTGTATCATATGCCAAGTACGCCCCCTATTGACGTCAATGACGGTAAATG
GCCCGCCTGGCATTATGCCCAGTACATGACCTTATGGGACTTTCCTACTTGGCAGTACATCTACGTATTA
GTCATCGCTATTACCATGGTGATGCGGTTTTGGCAGTACATCAATGGGCGTGGATAGCGGTTTGACTCAC
GGGGATTTCCAAGTCTCCACCCCATTGACGTCAATGGGAGTTTGTTTTGGCACCAAAATCAACGGGACTT
TCCAAAATGTCGTAACAACTCCGCCCCATTGACGCAAATGGGCGGTAGGCGTGTACGGTGGGAGGTCTAT
ATAAGCAGAGCTCTCCCTATCAGTGATAGAGATCTCCCTATCAGTGATAGAGATCGTCGACTAGTGGATC
CAGTGTGGTGGAATTCTGCAGATATCCAGCACAGTGGTGCAGGATCCATGTGGAGCCACCCGCAGTTCGA
AAAAGGAGGTGGTTCTGGTGGAGGTTCTGGTGGTTCATCAGCTTGGAGCCACCCGCAGTTCGAAAAAGCT
GCTATGTGTGATCAGACCTTTCTCGTTAATGTATTTGGCTCATGTGACAAATGTTTCAAACAACGAGCTC
TGAGACCAGTTTTCAAGAAGTCTCAACAACTCAGCTACTGTTCAACATGTGCAGAAATTATGGCAACCGA
GGGGCTGCACGAGAACGAGACGCTGGCGTCGCTGAAGAGCGAGGCCGAGAGCCTCAAGGGCAAGCTGGAG
GAGGAGCGAGCCAAGCTGCACGATGTGGAGCTGCACCAGGTGGCGGAGCGGGTGGAGGCCCTGGGGCAGT
TTGTCATGAAGACCAGAAGGACCCTCAAAGGCCACGGGAACAAAGTCCTGTGCATGGACTGGTGCAAAGA
TAAGAGGAGGATCGTGAGCTCGTCACAGGATGGGAAGGTGATCGTGTGGGATTCCTTCACCACAAACAAG
GAGCACGCGGTCACCATGCCCTGCACGTGGGTGATGGCATGTGCTTATGCCCCATCGGGATGTGCCATTG
CTTGTGGTGGTTTGGATAATAAGTGTTCTGTGTACCCCTTGACGTTTGACAAAAATGAAAACATGGCTGC
CAAAAAGAAGTCTGTTGCTATGCACACCAACTACCTGTCGGCCTGCAGCTTCACCAACTCTGACATGCAG
ATCCTGACAGCGAGCGGCGATGGCACATGTGCCCTGTGGGACGTGGAGAGCGGGCAGCTGCTGCAGAGCT
TCCACGGACATGGGGCTGACGTCCTCTGCTTGGACCTGGCCCCCTCAGAAACTGGAAACACCTTCGTGTC
TGGGGGATGTGACAAGAAAGCCATGGTGTGGGACATGCGCTCCGGCCAGTGCGTGCAGGCCTTTGAAACA
CATGAATCTGACATCAACAGTGTCCGGTACTACCCCAGTGGAGATGCCTTTGCTTCAGGGTCAGATGACG
CTACGTGTCGCCTCTATGACCTGCGGGCAGATAGGGAGGTTGCCATCTATTCCAAAGAAAGCATCATATT
TGGAGCATCCAGCGTGGACTTCTCCCTCAGTGGTCGCCTGCTGTTTGCTGGATACAATGATTACACTATC
AACGTCTGGGATGTTCTCAAAGGGTCCCGGGTCTCCATCCTGTTTGGACATGAAAACCGCGTTAGCACTC
TACGAGTTTCCCCCGATGGGACTGCTTTCTGCTCTGGATCATGGGATCATACCCTCAGAGTCTGGGCCGG
TGGAGAGGACCAGGTGGACCCCAGGCTGATCGACGGCAAGTAAGAATTCAAGGTTAAACCTGCTGATCAG
CCTCGACTGTGCCTTCTAGTCGACCCTGTGGAATGTGTGTCAGTTAGGGTGTGGAAAGTCCCCAGGCTCC
CCAGCAGGCAGAAGTATGCAAAGCATGCATCTCAATTAGTCAGCAACCAGGTGTGGAAAGTCCCCAGGCT
CCCCAGCAGGCAGAAGTATGCAAAGCATGCATCTCAATTAGTCAGCAACCATAGTCCCGCCCCTAACTCC
GCCCATCCCGCCCCTAACTCCGCCCAGTTCCGCCCATTCTCCGCCCCATGGCTGACTAATTTTTTTTATT
TATGCAGAGGCCGAGGCCGCCTCGGCCTCTGAGCTATTCCAGAAGTAGTGAGGAGGCTTTTTTGGAGGCC
TAGGCTTTTGCAAAAAGCTTACCATGACCGAGTACAAGCCCACGGTGCGCCTCGCCACCCGCGACGACGT
CCCCAGGGCCGTACGCACCCTCGCCGCCGCGTTCGCCGACTACCCCGCCACGCGCCACACCGTCGATCCG
GACCGCCACATCGAGCGGGTCACCGAGCTGCAAGAACTCTTCCTCACGCGCGTCGGGCTCGACATCGGCA
AGGTGTGGGTCGCGGACGACGGCGCCGCGGTGGCGGTCTGGACCACGCCGGAGAGCGTCGAAGCGGGGGC
GGTGTTCGCCGAGATCGGCCCGCGCATGGCCGAGTTGAGCGGTTCCCGGCTGGCCGCGCAGCAACAGATG
GAAGGCCTCCTGGCGCCGCACCGGCCCAAGGAGCCCGCGTGGTTCCTGGCCACCGTCGGCGTCTCGCCCG
ACCACCAGGGCAAGGGTCTGGGCAGCGCCGTCGTGCTCCCCGGAGTGGAGGCGGCCGAGCGCGCCGGGGT
GCCCGCCTTCCTGGAGACCTCCGCGCCCCGCAACCTCCCCTTCTACGAGCGGCTCGGCTTCACCGTCACC
GCCGACGTCGAGGTGCCCGAAGGACCGCGCACCTGGTGCATGACCCGCAAGCCCGGTGCCTGAGGTACCT
TTAAGACCAATGACTTACAAGGCAGCTGTAGATCTTAGCCACTTTTTAAAAGAAAAGGGGGGACTGGAAG
GGCTAATTCACTCCCAACGAAGACAAGATCTGCTTTTTGCTTGTACTGGGTCTCTCTGGTTAGACCAGAT
CTGAGCCTGGGAGCTCTCTGGCTAACTAGGGAACCCACTGCTTAAGCCTCAATAAAGCTTGCCTTGAGTG
CTTCAAGTAGTGTGTGCCCGTCTGTTGTGTGACTCTGGTAACTAGAGATCCCTCAGACCCTTTTAGTCAG
TGTGGAAAATCTCTAGCAGTAGTAGTTCATGTCATCTTATTATTCAGTATTTATAACTTGCAAAGAAATG
AATATCAGAGAGTGAGAGGAACTTGTTTATTGCAGCTTATAATGGTTACAAATAAAGCAATAGCATCACA
AATTTCACAAATAAAGCATTTTTTTCACTGCATTCTAGTTGTGGTTTGTCCAAACTCATCAATGTATCTT
ATCATGTCTGGCTCTAGCTATCCCGCCCCTAACTCCGCCCATCCCGCCCCTAACTCCGCCCAGTTCCGCC
CATTCTCCGCCCCATGGCTGACTAATTTTTTTTATTTATGCAGAGGCCGAGGCCGCCTCGGCCTCTGAGC
TATTCCAGAAGTAGTGAGGAGGCTTTTTTGGAGGCCTAGGGACGTACCCAATTCGCCCTATAGTGAGTCG
TATTACGCGCGCTCACTGGCCGTCGTTTTACAACGTCGTGACTGGGAAAACCCTGGCGTTACCCAACTTA
ATCGCCTTGCAGCACATCCCCCTTTCGCCAGCTGGCGTAATAGCGAAGAGGCCCGCACCGATCGCCCTTC
CCAACAGTTGCGCAGCCTGAATGGCGAATGGG
[124 nt withheld, positions 5633-5756]
C
[91 nt withheld, positions 5758-5848]
A
[49 nt withheld, positions 5850-5898]
CCTTTGACGTTGGAGTCCACGTTCTTT
[37 nt withheld, positions 5926-5962]
ACCCTATCTCGGTCTATTCTTTTGATTTATAAGGGATTTTGCCGATTTCGGCCTATTGGTTAAAAAATGA
GCTGATTTAACAAAAATTTAACGCGAATTTTAACAAAATATTAACGCTTACAATTTAGGTGGCACTTTTC
GGGGAAATGTGCGCGGAACCCCTATTTGTTTATTTTTCTAAATACATTCAAATATGTATCCGCTCATGAG
ACAATAACCCTGATAAATGCTTCAATAATATTGAAAAAGGAAGAGTATGAGTATTCAACATTTCCGTGTC
GCCCTTATTCCCTTTTTTGCGGCATTTTGCCTTCCTGTTTTTGCTCACCCAGAAACGCTGGTGAAAGTAA
AAGATGCTGAAGATCAGTTGGGTGCACGAGTGGGTTACATCGAACTGGATCTCAACAGCGGTAAGATCCT
TGAGAGTTTTCGCCCCGAAGAACGTTTTCCAATGATGAGCACTTTTAAAGTTCTGCTATGTGGCGCGGTA
TTATCCCGTATTGACGCCGGGCAAGAGCAACTCGGTCGCCGCATACACTATTCTCAGAATGACTTGGTTG
AGTACTCACCAGTCACAGAAAAGCATCTTACGGATGGCATGACAGTAAGAGAATTATGCAGTGCTGCCAT
AACCATGAGTGATAACACTGCGGCCAACTTACTTCTGACAACGATCGGAGGACCGAAGGAGCTAACCGCT
TTTTTGCACAACATGGGGGATCATGTAACTCGCCTTGATCGTTGGGAACCGGAGCTGAATGAAGCCATAC
CAAACGACGAGCGTGACACCACGATGCCTGTAGCAATGGCAACAACGTTGCGCAAACTATTAACTGGCGA
ACTACTTACTCTAGCTTCCCGGCAACAATTAATAGACTGGATGGAGGCGGATAAAGTTGCAGGACCACTT
CTGCGCTCGGCCCTTCCGGCTGGCTGGTTTATTGCTGATAAATCTGGAGCCGGTGAGCGTGGGTCTCGCG
GTATCATTGCAGCACTGGGGCCAGATGGTAAGCCCTCCCGTATCGTAGTTATCTACACGACGGGGAGTCA
GGCAACTATGGATGAACGAAATAGACAGATCGCTGAGATAGGTGCCTCACTGATTAAGCATTGGTAACTG
TCAGACCAAGTTTACTCATATATACTTTAGATTGATTTAAAACTTCATTTTTAATTTAAAAGGATCTAGG
TGAAGATCCTTTTTGATAATCTCATGACCAAAATCCCTTAACGTGAGTTTTCGTTCCACTGAGCGTCAGA
CCCCGTAGAAAAGATCAAAGGATCTTCTTGAGATCCTTTTTTTCTGCGCGTAATCTGCTGCTTGCAAACA
AAAAAACCACCGCTACCAGCGGTGGTTTGTTTGCCGGATCAAGAGCTACCAACTCTTTTTCCGAAGGTAA
CTGGCTTCAGCAGAGCGCAGATACCAAATACTGTTCTTCTAGTGTAGCCGTAGTTAGGCCACCACTTCAA
GAACTCTGTAGCACCGCCTACATACCTCGCTCTGCTAATCCTGTTACCAGTGGCTGCTGCCAGTGGCGAT
AAGTCGTGTCTTACCGGGTTGGACTCAAGACGATAGTTACCGGATAAGGCGCAGCGGTCGGGCTGAACGG
GGGGTTCGTGCACACAGCCCAGCTTGGAGCGAACGACCTACACCGAACTGAGATACCTACAGCGTGAGCT
ATGAGAAAGCGCCACGCTTCCCGAAGGGAGAAAGGCGGACAGGTATCCGGTAAGCGGCAGGGTCGGAACA
GGAGAGCGCACGAGGGAGCTTCCAGGGGGAAACGCCTGGTATCTTTATAGTCCTGTCGGGTTTCGCCACC
TCTGACTTGAGCGTCGATTTTTGTGATGCTCGTCAGGGGGGCGGAGCCTATGGAAAAACGCCAGCAACGC
GGCCTTTTTACGGTTCCTGGCCTTTTGCTGGCCTTTTGCTCACATGTTCTTTCCTGCGTTATCCCCTGAT
TCTGTGGATAACCGTATTACCGCCTTTGAGTGAGCTGATACCGCTCGCCGCAGCCGAACGACCGAGCGCA
GCGAGTCAGTGAGCGAGGAAGCGGAAGAGCGCCCAATACGCAAACCGCCTCTCCCCGCGCGTTGGCCGAT
TCATTAATGCAGCTGGCACGACAGGTTTCCCGACTGGAAAGCGGGCAGTGAGCGCAACGCAATTAATGTG
AGTTAGCTCACTCATTAGGCACCCCAGGCTTTACACTTTATGCTTCCGGCTCGTATGTTGTGTGGAATTG
TGAGCGGATAACAATTTCACACAGGAAACAGCTATGACCATGATTACGCCAAGCGCGCAATTAACCCTCA
CTAAAGGGAACAAAAGCTGGAGCTGCAAGCTT
